>Addgene plasmid #153707 | pGBW-m4252934 | addgene full sequence | sequence record 300711 | Ginkgo NGS Result
AAATAGACAGATCGCTGAGATAGGTGCCTCACTGATTAAGCATTGGTAACTGTCAGACCAAGTTTACTCA
TATATACTTTAGATTGATTTAAAACTTCATTTTTAATTTAAAAGGATCTAGGTGAAGATCCTTTTTGATA
ATCTCATGACCAAAATCCCTTAACGTGAGTTTTCGTTCCACTGAGCGTCAGACCCCGTAGAAAAGATCAA
AGGATCTTCTTGAGATCCTTTTTTTCTGCGCGTAATCTGCTGCTTGCAAACAAAAAAACCACCGCTACCA
GCGGTGGTTTGTTTGCCGGATCAAGAGCTACCAACTCTTTTTCCGAAGGTAACTGGCTTCAGCAGAGCGC
AGATACCAAATACTGTTCTTCTAGTGTAGCCGTAGTTAGGCCACCACTTCAAGAACTCTGTAGCACCGCC
TACATACCTCGCTCTGCTAATCCTGTTACCAGTGGCTGCTGCCAGTGGCGATAAGTCGTGTCTTACCGGG
TTGGACTCAAGACGATAGTTACCGGATAAGGCGCAGCGGTCGGGCTGAACGGGGGGTTCGTGCACACAGC
CCAGCTTGGAGCGAACGACCTACACCGAACTGAGATACCTACAGCGTGAGCTATGAGAAAGCGCCACGCT
TCCCGAAGGGAGAAAGGCGGACAGGTATCCGGTAAGCGGCAGGGTCGGAACAGGAGAGCGCACGAGGGAG
CTTCCAGGGGGAAACGCCTGGTATCTTTATAGTCCTGTCGGGTTTCGCCACCTCTGACTTGAGCGTCGAT
TTTTGTGATGCTCGTCAGGGGGGCGGAGCCTATGGAAAAACGCCAGCAACGCGGCCTTTTTACGGTTCCT
GGCCTTTTGCTGGCCTTTTGCTCACATGATTTAAATGAAACTCGTAATCGGAGAACGGGTGCAATAGCAA
GGACCAGATCGAACTTGACTGACGCAATTCTGAGCGTAGTCGAAACCCAGACAAGTCGATCTCGCCAAGT
AGCTGACTTGACTGGTTAATTAAGTTTCGATAGCCCAAGGTAACCAATGAGATTAGGGAGGGAAGAAAGT
TTGATGAACTACTTCTGACCCCTAGTGGTGTCCAGAAAAGACCATTAAAGGAATGTCTTGATCGAAATCG
AGAGATCGCCTGCAGGATAGCTGACGACCTTAAGGATAAATTTCTGGTAAGGAGGACACGTATGGAAGTG
GGCAAGTTGGGGAAGCCGTATCCGTTGCTGAATCTGGCATATGTGGGAGTATAAGACGCGCAGCGTCGCA
TCAGGCATTTTTTTCTGCGCCAATGCCGGTAGATAGCAATCCGGCCCGAGGGGCACAAAAAACCCCTCAA
GACCCGTTTAGAGGCCCCAAGGGGTTATGCTACGATACCGATAGAGATGGGCCAATACCACATTTGTAGA
GGTTTTACTTGCTTTAAAAAACCTCCCACACCTCCCCCTGAACCTGAAACATAAAATGAATGCAATTGTT
GTTGTTAACTTGTTTATTGCAGCTTATAATGGTTACAAATAAAGCAATAGCATCACAAATTTCACAAATA
AAGCATTTTTTTCACTGCATTCTAGTTGTGGTTTGTCCAAACTCATCAATGTATCTTATCATGTCTGTGA
GCTGAAGGTACGCTGTATCTCAGTCAGTCAAGCTAGCAGAGGCCTGCGGATCCTTAGAGGGCACCAGACG
AGGATATCTTTTTGAATCTGTTGGCTGCACTCACCGCGATAAAATTCTTTTTCCATCGCCTCTTCGACTG
AAAGTAAAGGTTTTCTGTGAGATTAAAGTTAACTACATCTACTTGTGCTATGTAGTTACGAGAATTCATT
CTGCACAAGAGTAGACTATATATCGTAAACGGAAAAGCGAAAACGTTTATATAGCCCATGGTGGCGGCCG
CTGGCGGGTGTGTCGAGTGGATGGTAGGATCGACAAAGATCTGATCTGACGGTTCACTAAACCAGCTCTG
CTTATATAGACCTCCCACCGTACACGCCTACCGCCCATTTGCGTCAATGGGGCGGAGTTGTTACGACATT
TTGGAAAGTCCCGTTGATTTTGGTGCCAAAACAAACTCCCATTGACGTCAATGGGGTGGAGACTTGGAAA
TCCCCGTGAGTCAAACCGCTATCCACGCCCATTGATGTACTGCCAAAACCGCATCAGCATGGTAATAGCG
ATGACTAATACGTAGATGTACTGCCAAGTAGGAAAGTCCCATAAGGTCATGTACTGGGCATAATGCCAGG
CGGGCCATTTACCGTCATTGACGTCAATAGGGGGCGTACTTGGCATATGATACACTTGATGTACTGCCAA
GTGGGCAGTTTACCGTAAATACTCCACCCATTGACGTCAATGGAAAGTCCCTATTGGCGTTACTATGGGA
ACATACGTCATTATTGACGTCAATGGGCGGGGGTCGTTGGGCGGTCAGCCAGGCGGGCCATTTACCGTAA
GTTATGTAACGCGGAACTCCATATATGGGCTATGAACTAATGACCCCGTAATTGATTACTAGATCTGGCT
ACACTCGATCAGCAGTTAGATAATAAAATCGCTATCCATCGAAGATGGATGTGTGTTGGTTTTTTGTGTG
TGTAACGCAACGATTGATAGCATAACCCCTTGGGGCCTCTAAACGGGTCTTGAGGGGTTTTTTGAATTGA
GAGGTAGCTGAAGCTGCTGTTATGACCACTAGAGGGAAGAAGATACCTGTGGAGCTAATGGTCCAAGATG
TCGGGAGCCGCGATCGCTGCCAAAAAGGTAAGCTGACGATAGCTGACGAGATTCGATGCCCGACGAGCAA
ATGAGCGCCACGGCTGTTCGCGTAAGCTCGAAACGACGGAGATTCGATAGAGCCAGAGTCGAGTTTAAAC
GATTCGGGATCTTAAGGATAAATTTCTGGTAAGGAGGACACGTATGGAAGTGGGCAAGTTGGGGAAGCCG
TATCCGTTGCTGAATCTGGCATATGTGGGAGTATAAGACGCGCAGCGTCGCATCAGGCATTTTTTTCTGC
GCCAATGCACCTAGAATCGGTTACCAATGCTTAATCAGTGAGGCACCTATCTCAGCGATCTGTCTATTTC
GTTCATCCATAGTTGCCTGACTCCCCGTCGTGTAGATAACTACGATACGGGAGGGCTTACCATCTGGCCC
CAGTGCTGCAATGATACCGCGAGACCCACGCTCACCGGCTCCAGATTTATCAGCAATAAACCAGCCAGCC
GGAAGGGCCGAGCGCAGAAGTGGTCCTGCAACTTTATCCGCCTCCATCCAGTCTATCAACTGTTGCCGGG
AAGCTAGAGTAAGTAGTTCGCCAGTTAATAGTTTACGCAAGGTTGTTGCCATTGCTACAGGCATCGTGGT
GTCACGCTCGTCGTTTGGTATGGCTTCATTCAGCTCCGGTTCCCAACGATCAAGGCGAGTTACATGATCC
CCCATGTTGTGCAAAAAAGCGGTTAGCTCCTTCGGTCCTCCAATCGTTGTCAGAAGTAAGTTGGCCGCAG
TGTTATCACTCATGGTTATGGCAGCACTGCATAATTCTCTTACTGTCATGCCATCCGTAAGATGCTTTTC
TGTGACTGGTGAATACTCAACCAAGTCATTCTGAGAATAGTGTATGCGGCGACCGAGTTGCTCTTGCCCG
GCGTCAATACGGGATAATACCGCGCCACATAGCAGAACTTTAAAAGTGCTCATCATTGGAAAGCGTTCTT
CGGGGCGAAAACTCTCAAGGATCTTACCGCTGTTGAGATCCAGTTCGATGTAACCCACTCGCGCACCCAA
CTGATCTTCAGCATCTTTTACTTTCACCAGCGTTTCTGGGTGAGCAAAAACAGGAAGGCAAAATGCCGCA
AAAAAGGGAATAAGGGCGACACGGAAATGTTGAATACTCATGCGAAAGCCTCCTGCTGATCCTGTCTCTT
GATAGATGTTTGCAAAAGCTAGGACTCGATTATACGTTGACCGATCAGACTATCAATATCTAGGTTTAAA
CAGATCGGTACGCTGCCGTGACCAGGCTTGAGTACAATATCTGACGATTGGACTTCCTGGGTCCCAAGCT
GGATTCCGACTGGCTGACTGCCAAGCAACGATATGGATCGTCGAGACTCGCACTGAGAGGATCGTTCTCG
GTACACCAGGCGCGCCTAGCGTTACACACACAAAAAACCAACACACATCCATCTTCGATGGATAGCGATT
TTATTATCTAAGACTAGGCTTACATACTAGCTTATTCCTTTGCCCTCGGACGAGTGCTGGGGCGTCGGTT
TCCACTATCGGCGAGTACTTCTACACAGCCATCGGTCCAGACGGCGGCGCTTCTGCGGGCGATTTGTGTA
CGCCCGACAGTCCCGGCTCCGGATCGGACGATTGCGTCGCATCGACCCTGCGCCCAAGCTGCATCATCGA
AATTGCCGTCAACCAAGCTCTGATAGAGTTGGTCAAGACCAATGCGGAGCATATACGCCCGGAGCCGGGG
CGATCCTGCAAGCTCCGGATGCCTCCGCTCGAAGTAGCGCGTCTGCTGCTCCATACAAGCCAACCACGGC
CTCCAGAAGAAGATGTTGGCGACCTCGTATTGGGAATCCCCGAACATCGCCTCGCTCCAGTCAATGACCG
CTGTTATGCGGCCATTGTCCGTCAGGACATTGTTGGAGCCGAAATCCGCGTGCACGAGGTGCCGGACTTC
GGGGCAGTCCTCGGCCCAAAGCATCAGCTCATCGAGAGCCTGCGCGACGGACGCACTGACGGTGTCGTCC
ATCACAGTTTGCCAGTGATACACATGGGGATCAGCAATCGCGCATATGAAATCACGCCATGTAGTGTATT
GACCGATTCCTTGCGGTCCGAATGGGCCGAACCCGCTCGTCTGGCTAAGATCGGCGGCAGCGATGGCATC
CATTGCCTCCGCGACCGGCTGCAGAACAGCGGGCAGTTCGGTTTCAGGCAGGTCTTGCAACGTGACACCC
TGTGCACGGCGGGAGATGCAATAGGTCAGGCTCTCGCTGAACTCCCCAATGTCAAGCACTTCCGGAATCG
GGAGCGCGGCGGATGCAAAGTGCCGATAAACATAACGATCTTTGTAGAAACCATCGGCGCAGCTATTTAC
CCGCAGGACATATCCACGCCCTCCTACATCGAAGCTGAAAGCACGAGATTCTTCGCCCTCCGAGAGCTGC
ATCAGGTCGGAGACGCTGTCGAACTTTTCGATCAGAAACTTCTCGACAGACGTCGCGGTGAGTTCAGGCT
TTTTACCCATGTTGTCTAACAAAAAAGCCAAAAACGGCCAGAATTTAGCGGACAATTTACAAGTCTAACA
CTGAAAATTACATATTGACCCAAATGATTACATTTCAAAAGGTGCCTAAAAAACTTCACAAAACACACTC
GCCAACCCCGAGCGCATAGTTCAAAACCGGAGCTTCAGCTACTTAAGAAGATAGGTACATAAAACCGACC
AAAGAAACTGACGCCTCACTTATCCCTCCCCTCACCAGAGGTCCGGCGCCTGTCGATTCAGGAGAGCCTA
CCCTAGGCCCGAACCCTGCGTCCTGCGACGGAGAAAAGCCTACCGCACACCTACCGGCTGGTGGCCCCAC
CCTGCATTATAAGCCAACAGAACGGGTGACGTCACGACACGACGAGGGCGCGCGCTCCCAAAGGTACGGG
TGCACTGCCCAACGGCACCGCCATAACTGCCGCCCCCGCAACAGACGACAAACCGAGTTCTCCAGTCAGT
GACAAACTTCACGTCAGGGTCCCCAGATGGTGCCCAGCCCATCTCACCCGAATAAGAGCTTTCCCGCATT
AGCGAAGGGCTCAAGACCTTGGGTTCTTGCCGCCCACCATGCCCCCCACCTTGTTTCAACGACCTCACAG
CCCGCCTCACAAGCGTCTTCCATTCAAGACTCGGGAACAGCCGCCATTTTGCTGCGCTCCCCCCAACCCC
CAGTTCAGGGCAACCTTGCTCGCGGACCCAGACTACAGCCCTTGGCGGTCTCTCCACACGCTTCCGTCCC
ACCGAGCGGCCCGGCGGCCACGAAAGCCCCGGCCAGCCCAGCAGCCCGCTACTCACCAAGTGACGATCAC
AGCGATCCACAAACAAGAACCGCGACCCAAATCCCGGCTGCGACGGAACTAGCTGTGCCACACCCGGCGC
GTCCTTATATAATCATCGGCGTTCACCGCCCCACGGAGATCCCTCCGCAGAATCGCCGAGAAGGGACTAC
TTTTCCTCGCCTGTTCCGCTCTCTGGAAAGAAAACCAGTGCCCTAGAGTCACCCAAGTCCCGTCCTAAAA
TGTCCTTCTGCTGATACTGGGGTTCTAAGGCCGAGTCTTATGAGCAGCGGGCCGCTGTCCTGAGCGTCCG
GGCGGAAGGATCAGGACGCTCCTGCGCCCTTCGTCTGACGTGGCAGCGCTCGCCGTGACGAGGGGGGCGC
CCGCGGGAGGCGCCAAAACCCGGCGCGGAGGCCAGGCGCGCCCCGATTTCGATATTCCTCGGATCTCGGA
TAGATCGGGATTGAGGATGTAGGTTGAACTTCTCTCGGGTGATCCCGATCTCGGATATTCGGGATTGGAG
TAATACCTGGCGATAGGCGCTGCCAAGCAATAGCCAAGGCGCAAGGCCGGCCAAGAGACTTGCGATAGTT
CGTTCGAGAGGTAGCCTGCAAGATGGATCGGACGAAAGGTTTGAAGATTTTCCGACGAGGGCCTTGGAGA
GTTCGGAAATTTAAATGCAACTATGGATGAACG
Features (pLannotate 1.2.2; 20 found; start..end, strand, type, name):
    220..808     +  rep_origin     ori: high-copy-number ColE1/pMB1/pBR322/pUC origin of replication
   1034..1105    -  misc_feature   3' β-globin insulator: insulator downstream of the human β-globin locus (Farrell et al., 2002)
   1150..1286    -  terminator     rrnG terminator: transcription terminator from the E. coli ribosomal RNA rrnG operon (Albrechtsen et al., 1991)
   1316..1362    -  terminator     T7 terminator: transcription terminator for bacteriophage T7 RNA polymerase
   1385..1454    +  CDS            large T antigen (fragment): large T antigen from SV40 (simian virus 40)
   1477..1598    +  polyA_signal   SV40 poly(A) signal: SV40 polyadenylation signal
   1722..1738    -  CDS            CBP (fragment): calmodulin-binding peptide derived from skeletal muscle myosin light chain kinase; binds calmodulin with nanomolar affinity in the presence of calcium
   1774..1833    -  ncRNA          Corona pk3: Accession: RF00165 - Coronavirus 3' UTR pseudoknot
   1954..2005    -  promoter       CMVd2 promoter: truncated human cytomegalovirus (CMV) immediate early promoter that yields moderately reduced expression relative to the full-length promoter
   2068..2085    +  promoter       CMV promoter (fragment): human cytomegalovirus (CMV) immediate early promoter
   2158..2461    -  enhancer       CMV enhancer: human cytomegalovirus immediate early enhancer
   2542..2590    +  polyA_signal   poly(A) signal: synthetic polyadenylation signal
   2608..2654    +  terminator     T7 terminator: transcription terminator for bacteriophage T7 RNA polymerase
   2659..2730    -  misc_feature   5' β-globin insulator: insulator upstream of the human β-globin locus (Farrell et al., 2002)
   2882..3018    -  terminator     rrnG terminator: transcription terminator from the E. coli ribosomal RNA rrnG operon (Albrechtsen et al., 1991)
   3031..3891    -  CDS            AmpR: β-lactamase; bla; confers resistance to ampicillin, carbenicillin, and related antibiotics
   4157..4205    -  polyA_signal   poly(A) signal: synthetic polyadenylation signal
   4233..5254    -  CDS            HygR (fragment): hygromycin B phosphotransferase confers resistance to hygromycin
   5264..6473    -  promoter       UbC promoter: human ubiquitin C promoter
   6737..48      +  CDS            bla(M) (fragment) (across the origin): β-lactamase lacking the signal sequence; bla(M); allows cytosolic expression of β-lactamase
