[The description below was written by a language model from this plasmid's Addgene catalogue record and pLannotate feature annotations shown in this document.]
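Description:
pGBW-m4252934 is a mammalian expression plasmid for the ORF10 protein of SARS-CoV-2, built on a pTwist_CMV_Hygro_6 backbone from which an AarI site was removed. It is maintained in E. coli as a high-copy plasmid through a ColE1/pUC-type origin and selected with ampicillin via the β-lactamase (AmpR) gene. For selection in mammalian cells it carries a hygromycin B phosphotransferase cassette, annotated as driven by the human ubiquitin C promoter and ended by a synthetic poly(A) signal.

The payload is the small wild-type ORF10 coding sequence (about 110 bp) placed under the CMV immediate-early enhancer/promoter. According to the catalogue entry, it is fused at its C terminus to a backbone-encoded calmodulin-binding peptide (CBP) tag that can be removed by TEV protease cleavage. This arrangement suits calmodulin-based affinity capture of the expressed protein, followed by release of the tag. The automated annotation of the 6,753 nt sequence does not label ORF10 or the TEV site as such. It does detect CMV enhancer and promoter segments, a CBP fragment and, between them, a coronavirus 3' UTR pseudoknot match on the same strand, which probably reflects the viral-derived insert region. An SV40 poly(A) signal lies next to the tag but is annotated on the opposite strand, so its role as the terminator for this unit cannot be confirmed from the table.

The expression region is flanked by β-globin insulator elements and by bacterial rrnG and T7 terminators, which help isolate it from neighbouring transcription. The record gives no specific application beyond ORF10 expression in mammalian cells, with hygromycin allowing selection of transfected cells.
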