Addgene plasmid #153707: pGBW-m4252934
Purpose: Mammalian expression plasmid for SARS-CoV-2 ORF10 protein
Depositing lab: Ginkgo Bioworks & Benjie Chen. Depositing organization: Ginkgo Bioworks.
Backbone
  Vector backbone: pTwist_CMV_Hygro_6 with AarI site removed
  Backbone size w/o insert (bp): 6525
  Vector type: Mammalian Expression
  Selectable markers: Hygromycin
Growth in bacteria
  Bacterial resistance: Ampicillin, 100 μg/mL
  Growth temperature: 37°C
  Growth strain: DH5alpha
  Copy number: High Copy
Gene/Insert
  Gene/Insert name: SARS-CoV-2 ORF10 protein
  Species: Severe acute respiratory syndrome coronavirus 2
  Insert size (bp): 110
  Mutation: wt
  Entrez Gene: ORF10 (a.k.a. GU280_gp11)
  Promoter: CMV
  Tag / fusion protein: Cleavable TEV;CBP (C terminal on backbone)
  Cloning method: Unknown
Resource information
  A portion of this plasmid was derived from a plasmid made by: GinkgoBioworks
Depositor comments: NCBI reference sequence: 43740576
How to cite: pGBW-m4252934 was a gift from Ginkgo Bioworks & Benjie Chen (Addgene plasmid # 153707 ; http://n2t.net/addgene:153707 ; RRID:Addgene_153707)
